>Addgene plasmid #58148 | tdTomato-Zyxin-6 | depositor partial sequence | sequence record 89282 | insert sequence
GACGTCAGATCCGCTAGCGCTACCGGACTCAGATCTCGAGCTCAAGCTTCGAATTCCATGGCGGCCCCCC
GCCCGTCTCCCGCGATCCCCGTTTCGGTCTCGGCTCCGGCTTTTTACGCCCCGCAGAAGAAGTTCGGCCC
TGTGGTGGCCCCAAAGCCCAAAGTGAATCCCTTCCGGCCCAGGGACAGCGAGCCTCCCCCGGCACCCGGG
GCCCAGCGCGCACAGATGGGCCGGGTGGGCGATATTCCCCCGCCGCCCCCGGAAGACTTTCCCCTGCCTC
CACCTCCCCTTGCTGGGGATGGCGACGATGCAGAGGGTGCTCTGGGAGGTGCCTTCCCGCCGCCCCCTCC
CCCGATCGAGGAATCATTTCCCCCTGCGCCTCTGGAGGAGGAGATCTTCCCTTCCCCGCCGCCTCCTCCG
GAGGAGGAGGGAGGGCCTGAGGCCCCCATACCGCCCCCACCACAGCCCAGGGAGAAGGTGAGCAGTATTG
ATTTGGAGATCGACTCTCTGTCCTCACTGCTGGATGACATGACCAAGAATGATCCTTTCAAAGCCCGGGT
GTCATCTGGATATGTGCCCCCACCAGTGGCCACTCCATTCAGTTCCAAGTCCAGTACCAAGCCTGCAGCC
GGGGGCACAGCACCCCTGCCTCCTTGGAAGTCCCCTTCCAGCTCCCAGCCTCTGCCCCAGGTTCCGGCTC
CGGCTCAGAGCCAGACACAGTTCCATGTTCAGCCCCAGCCCCAGCCCAAGCCTCAGGTCCAACTCCATGT
CCAGTCCCAGACCCAGCCTGTGTCTTTGGCTAACACCCAGCCCCGAGGGCCCCCAGCCTCATCTCCGGCT
CCAGCCCCTAAGTTTTCTCCAGTGACTCCTAAGTTTACTCCTGTGGCTTCCAAGTTCAGTCCTGGAGCCC
CAGGTGGATCTGGGTCACAACCAAATCAAAAATTGGGGCACCCCGAAGCTCTTTCTGCTGGCACAGGCTC
CCCTCAACCTCCCAGCTTCACCTATGCCCAGCAGAGGGAGAAGCCCCGAGTGCAGGAGAAGCAGCACCCC
GTGCCCCCACCGGCTCAGAACCAAAACCAGGTGCGCTCCCCTGGGGCCCCAGGGCCCCTGACTCTGAAGG
AGGTGGAGGAGCTGGAGCAGCTGACCCAGCAGCTAATGCAGGACATGGAGCATCCTCAGAGGCAGAATGT
GGCTGTCAACGAACTCTGCGGCCGATGCCATCAACCCCTGGCCCGGGCGCAGCCAGCCGTCCGCGCTCTA
GGGCAGCTGTTCCACATCGCCTGCTTCACCTGCCACCAGTGTGCGCAGCAGCTCCAGGGCCAGCAGTTCT
ACAGTCTGGAGGGGGCGCCGTACTGCGAGGGCTGTTACACTGACACCCTGGAGAAGTGTAACACCTGCGG
GGAGCCCATCACTGACCGCATGCTGAGGGCCACGGGCAAGGCCTATCACCCGCACTGCTTCACCTGTGTG
GTCTGCGCCCGCCCCCTGGAGGGCACCTCCTTCATCGTGGACCAGGCCAACCGGCCCCACTGTGTCCCCG
ACTACCACAAGCAGTACGCCCCGAGGTGCTCCGTCTGCTCTGAGCCCATCATGCCTGAGCCTGGCCGAGA
TGAGACTGTGCGAGTGGTCGCCCTGGACAAGAACTTCCACATGAAGTGTTACAAGTGTGAGGACTGCGGG
AAGCCCCTGTCGATTGAGGCAGATGACAATGGCTGCTTCCCCCTGGACGGTCACGTGCTCTGTCGGAAGT
GCCACACTGCTAGAGCCCAGACGGATCCACCGGTCGCCACCATGGTGAGCAAGGGCGAGGAGGTCATCAA
AGAGTTCATGCGCTTCAAGGTGCGCATGGAGGGCTCCATGAACGGCCACGAGTTCGAGATCGAGGGCGAG
GGCGAGGGCCGCCCCTACGAGGGCACCCAGACCGCCAAGCTGAAGGTGACCAAGGGCGGCCCCCTGCCCT
TCGCCTGGGACATCCTGTCCCCCCAGTTCATGTACGGCTCCAAGGCGTACGTGAAGCACCCCGCCGACAT
CCCCGATTACAAGAAGCTGTCCTTCCCCGAGGGCTTCAAGTGGGAGCGCGTGATGAACTTCGAGGACGGC
GGTCTGGTGACCGTGACCCAGGACTCCTCCCTGCAGGACGGCACGCTGATCTACAAGGTGAAGATGCGCG
GCACCAACTTCCCCCCCGACGGCCCCGTAATGCAGAAGAAGACCATGGGCTGGGAGGCCTCCACCGAGCG
CCTGTACCCCCGCGACGGCGTGCTGAAGGGCGAGATCCACCAGGCCCTGAAGCTGAAGGACGGCGGCCAC
TACCTGGTGGAGTTCAAGACCATCTACATGGCCAAGAAGCCCGTGCAACTGCCCGGCTACTACTACGTGG
ACACCAAGCTGGACATCACCTCCCACAACGAGGACTACACCATCGTGGAACAGTACGAGCGCTCCGAGGG
CCGCCACCACCTGTTCCTGGGGCATGGCACCGGCAGCACCGGCAGCGGCAGCTCCGGCACCGCCTCCTCC
GAGGACAACAACATGGCCGTCATCAAAGAGTTCATGCGCTTCAAGGTGCGCATGGAGGGCTCCATGAACG
GCCACGAGTTCGAGATCGAGGGCGAGGGCGAGGGCCGCCCCTACGAGGGCACCCAGACCGCCAAGCTGAA
GGTGACCAAGGGCGGCCCCCTGCCCTTCGCCTGGGACATCCTGTCCCCCCAGTTCATGTACGGCTCCAAG
GCGTACGTGAAGCACCCCGCCGACATCCCCGATTACAAGAAGCTGTCCTTCCCCGAGGGCTTCAAGTGGG
AGCGCGTGATGAACTTCGAGGACGGCGGTCTGGTGACCGTGACCCAGGACTCCTCCCTGCAGGACGGCAC
GCTGATCTACAAGGTGAAGATGCGCGGCACCAACTTCCCCCCCGACGGCCCCGTAATGCAGAAGAAGACC
ATGGGCTGGGAGGCCTCCACCGAGCGCCTGTACCCCCGCGACGGCGTGCTGAAGGGCGAGATCCACCAGG
CCCTGAAGCTGAAGGACGGCGGCCACTACCTGGTGGAGTTCAAGACCATCTACATGGCCAAGAAGCCCGT
GCAACTGCCCGGCTACTACTACGTGGACACCAAGCTGGACATCACCTCCCACAACGAGGACTACACCATC
GTGGAACAGTACGAGCGCTCCGAGGGCCGCCACCACCTGTTCCTGTACGGCATGGACGAGCTGTACAAGT
AAGCGGCCGCGACTCTAGATCATAATCAGCCATACCACATGAG
