>Addgene plasmid #58148 | tdTomato-Zyxin-6 | addgene partial sequence | sequence record 131828 | CMV-F 5'-CGCAAATGGGCGGTAGGCGTG-3'
ACCGTCAGATCCGCTAGCGCTACCGGACTCAGATCTCGAGCTCAAGCTTCGAATTCCATGGCGGCCCCCC
GCCCGTCTCCCGCGATCCCCGTTTCGGTCTCGGCTCCGGCTTTTTACGCCCCGCAGAAGAAGTTCGGCCC
TGTGGTGGCCCCAAAGCCCAAAGTGAATCCCTTCCGGCCCAGGGACAGCGAGCCTCCCCCGGCACCCGGG
GCCCAGCGCGCACAGATGGGCCGGGTGGGCGATATTCCCCCGCCGCCCCCGGAAGACTTTCCCCTGCCTC
CACCTCCCCTTGCTGGGGATGGCGACGATGCAGAGGGTGCTCTGGGAGGTGCCTTCCCGCCGCCCCCTCC
CCCGATCGAGGAATCATTTCCCCCTGCGCCTCTGGAGGAGGAGATCTTCCCTTCCCCGCCGCCTCCTCCG
GAGGAGGAGGGAGGGCCTGAGGCCCCCATACCGCCCCCACCACAGCCCAGGGAGAAGGTGAGCAGTATTG
ATTTGGAGATCGACTCTCTGTCCTCACTGCTGGATGACATGACCAAGAATGATCCTTTCAAAGCCCGGGT
GTCATCTGGATATGTGCCCCCACCAGTGGCCACTCCATTCAGTTCCAAGTCCAGTACCAAGCCTGCAGCC
GGGGGCACAGCACCCCTGCCTCCTTGGAAGTCCCCTTCCAGCTCCCAGCCTCTGCCCCAGGTTCCGGCTC
CGGCTCAGAGCCAGACACAGTTCCATGTTCAGCCCCAGCCCCAGCCCAAGCCTCAGGTCCAACTCCATGT
CCAGTCCCAGACCCAGCCTGTGTCTT
