[The description below was written by a language model from this plasmid's Addgene catalogue record.]
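Description:
tdTomato-Zyxin-6 is a mammalian expression plasmid that produces human zyxin (ZYX) fused to the red-orange fluorescent protein tdTomato. It is built on a tdTomato vector backbone of about 4.75 kb (excluding the insert), is maintained as a high-copy plasmid in E. coli under kanamycin selection, and carries a neomycin resistance marker so that transfected mammalian cells can be selected with G418. The specific origin of replication and the promoters driving the resistance marker are not listed in the record, and no feature table is available to confirm the detailed layout.

Expression of the fusion is driven by the CMV promoter, a strong constitutive promoter widely used for transient and stable expression in mammalian cells. The listed sequencing primers indicate that an SV40 polyadenylation signal lies downstream of the coding region. tdTomato is a tandem dimer fluorescent protein that behaves as a single, bright, genetically encoded tag, with an excitation maximum recorded here at 554 nm and emission at 581 nm. The record does not explicitly state which end of zyxin carries the tag. The "6" in the name may refer to a linker length between the two parts, but this is not stated either, and the cloning method is given as unknown.

Zyxin is a component of focal adhesions, and the stated purpose of the construct is as a localization marker for these structures. It is typically used in fluorescence microscopy of cultured cells to visualise focal adhesions, including alongside spectrally distinct fluorescent protein fusions.
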