Addgene plasmid #58148: tdTomato-Zyxin-6
Purpose: Localization: Focal Adhesions, Excitation: 554, Emission: 581
Depositing lab: Michael Davidson. Publication: Advances in fluorescent protein technology. Shaner NC, Patterson GH, Davidson MW. J Cell Sci. 2007 Dec 15;120(Pt 24):4247-60 10.1242/jcs.005801 PubMed 18057027.
Backbone
  Vector backbone: tdTomato
  Backbone size w/o insert (bp): 4750
  Vector type: Mammalian Expression
  Selectable markers: Neomycin (select with G418)
Growth in bacteria
  Bacterial resistance: Kanamycin, 50 μg/mL
  Growth temperature: 37°C
  Growth strain: DH5alpha
  Copy number: High Copy
Gene/Insert
  Gene/Insert name: Zyxin (alt name: NM_003461)
  Species: H. sapiens (human)
  Entrez Gene: ZYX (a.k.a. ESP-2, HED-2)
  Promoter: CMV
  Tag / fusion protein: tdTomato
  Cloning method: Unknown
  Sequencing primers: 5′ CMV-F; 3′ SV40pA-R
Terms and licenses: Academic/Nonprofit Terms; Industry Terms: Not Available to Industry
Depositor comments: . Excitation = 554; Emission = 581
How to cite: tdTomato-Zyxin-6 was a gift from Michael Davidson (Addgene plasmid # 58148 ; http://n2t.net/addgene:58148 ; RRID:Addgene_58148)
